>Addgene plasmid #205021 | pSW002-Pc-TorT(sp)-mNeonGreen | addgene full sequence | sequence record 407999 | Addgene NGS Result
ATAGTTCTAGCTAGTACTAGAGCGGCCCCTATCGTTTCCACGATCAGCGATCGGCTCGTTGCCCTGCGCC
GCTCCAAAGCCCGCGACGCAGCGCCGGCAGGCAGAGCAAGTAGAGGGCAGCGCCTGCAATCCATGCCCAC
CCGTTCCACGTTGTTATAGAAGCCGCATAGATCGCCGTGAAGAGGAGGGGTCCGACGATCGAGGTCAGGC
TGGTGAGCGCCGCCAGTGAGCCTTGCAGCTGCCCCTGACGTTCCTCATCCACCTGCCTGGACAACATTGC
TTGCAGCGCCGGCATTCCGATGCCACCCGAAGCAAGCAGGACCATGATCGGGAACGCCATCCATCCCCGT
GTCGCGAAGGCAAGCAGGATGTAGCCTGTGCCGTCGGCAATCATTCCGAGCATGAGTGCCCGCCTTTCGC
CGAGCCGGGCGGCTACAGGGCCGGTGATCATTGCCTGGGCGAGTGAATGCAGAATGCCAAATGCGGCAAG
CGAAATGCCGATCGTGGTCGCGTCCCAGTGAAAGCGATCCTCGCCGAAAATGACCCAAAGCGCGGCCGGC
ACCTGTCCGACAAGTTGCATGATGAAGAAGACCGCCATCAGGGCGGCGACGACGGTCATGCCCCGGGCCC
ACCGGAACGAAGCGAGCGGGTTGAGAGCCTCCCGGCGTAACGGCCGGCGTTCGCCTTTGTGCGACTCCGG
CAAAAGGAAACAGCCCGTCAGGAAATTGAGGCCGTTCAAGGCTGCCGCGGCGAAGAACGGAGCGTGGGGG
GAGAAACCGCCCATCAGCCCACCGAGCACAGGTCCCGCGACCATCCCGAACCCGAAACAGGCGCTCATGA
AGCCGAAGTGCCGCGCGCGCTCATCGCCATCAGTGATATCGGCAATATAAGCGCCGGCTACCGCCCCAGT
CGCCCCGGTGATGCCGGCCACGATCCGCCCGATATAGAGAACCCAAAGGAAAGGCGCTGTCGCCATGATG
GCGTAGTCGACAGTGGCGCCGGCCAGCGAGACGAGCAAGATTGGCCGCCGCCCGAAACGATCCGACAGCG
CGCCCAGCACAGGTGCGCAGGCAAATTGCACCAACGCATACAGCGCCAGCAGAATGCCATAGTGGGCGGT
GACGTCGTTCGAGTGAACCAGATCGCGCAGGAGGCCCGGCAGCACCGGCATAATCAGGCCGATGCCGACA
GCGTCGAGCGCGACAGTGCTCAGAATTACGATCAGGGGTATGTTGGGTTTCACGTCTGGCCTCCGGACCA
GCCTCCGCTGGTCCGATTGAACGCGCGGATTCTTTATCACTGATAAGTTGGTGGACATATTATGTTTATC
AGTGATAAAGTGTCAAGCATGACAAAGTTGCAGCCGAATACAGTGATCCGTGCCGCCCTGGACCTGTTGA
ACGAGGTCGGCGTAGACGGTCTGACGACACGCAAACTGGCGGAACGGTTGGGGGTTCAGCAGCCGGCGCT
TTACTGGCACTTCAGGAACAAGCGGGCGCTGCTCGACGCACTGGCCGAAGCCATGCTGGCGGAGAATCAT
ACGCATTCGGTGCCGAGAGCCGACGACGACTGGCGCTCATTTCTGATCGGGAATGCCCGCAGCTTCAGGC
AGGCGCTGCTCGCCTACCGCGATGGCGCGCGCATCCATGCCGGCACGCGACCGGGCGCACCGCAGATGGA
AACGGCCGACGCGCAGCTTCGCTTCCTCTGCGAGGCGGGTTTTTCGGCCGGGGACGCCGTCAATGCGCTG
ATGACAATCAGCTACTTCACTGTTGGGGCCGTGCTTGAGGAGCAGGCCGGCGACAGCGATGCCGGCGAGC
GCGGCGGCACCGTTGAACAGGCTCCGCTCTCGCCGCTGTTGCGGGCCGCGATAGACGCCTTCGACGAAGC
CGGTCCGGACGCAGCGTTCGAGCAGGGACTCGCGGTGATTGTCGATGGATTGGCGAAAAGGAGGCTCGTT
GTCAGGAACGTTGAAGGACCGAGAAAGGGTGACGATTGATCAGGACCGCTGCCGGAGCGCAACCCACTCA
CTACAGCAGAGCCATGTAGACAACATCCCCTCCCCCTTTCCACCGCGTCAGACGCCCGTAGCAGCCCGCT
ACGGGCTTTTTCATGCCCTGCCCTAGCGTCCAAGCCTCACGGCCGCGCTCGGCCTCTCTGGCGGCCTTCT
GGCGCTGAGGTCTGCCTCGTGAAGAAGGTGTTGCTGACTCATACCAGGCCTGAATCGCCCCATCATCCAG
CCAGAAAGTGAGGGAGCCACGGTTGATGAGAGCTTTGTTGTAGGTGGACCAGTTGGTGATTTTGAACTTT
TGCTTTGCCACGGAACGGTCTGCGTTGTCGGGAAGATGCGTGATCTGATCCTTCAACTCAGCAAAAGTTC
GATTTATTCAACAAAGCCGCCGTCCCGTCAAGTCAGCGTAATGCTCTGCCAGTGTTACAACCAATTAACC
AATTCTGATTAGAAAAACTCATCGAGCATCAAATGAAACTGCAATTTATTCATATCAGGATTATCAATAC
CATATTTTTGAAAAAGCCGTTTCTGTAATGAAGGAGAAAACTCACCGAGGCAGTTCCATAGGATGGCAAG
ATCCTGGTATCGGTCTGCGATTCCGACTCGTCCAACATCAATACAACCTATTAATTTCCCCTCGTCAAAA
ATAAGGTTATCAAGTGAGAAATCACCATGAGTGACGACTGAATCCGGTGAGAATGGCAAAAGCTGGCCGC
CACGGCGATATCGGATCCATATGACGTCGACGCGTTGCCGATACAAGAACAACAGCGCGTTGAGCGCCTG
CCGGTGGGTGGCCGGCGCCACTTGCTTCTCGGTGGCGAGCATGGTCAGAAAACCCTCGACTTCAGCTTGC
CCCATTTCGCGCGGATGTCGAAACCCACCAAGGCTGCGGGCCGTCCACAACACAAATGCCTTGGCCCAGT
AGACATAAGCCTTCTCGGTCTGTAGGCTGTAATGCAGGTAGCGAACCCGTTCAAGAAATAATTTTGTTTA
ACTTTAAGAAGGAGATATACATATGCGCGTACTGCTATTTTTACTTCTTTCCCTTTTCATGTTGCCGGCA
TTTTCGGCGAATTCGAAAGGCGAAGAAGATAACATGGCCAGTTTACCGGCAACTCATGAATTACATATTT
TTGGAAGTATTAACGGCGTTGACTTTGATATGGTTGGACAGGGCACCGGCAACCCGAACGATGGTTATGA
AGAATTAAACCTGAAATCTACAAAAGGCGACCTGCAATTCTCTCCCTGGATTCTTGTTCCACACATTGGT
TATGGCTTCCACCAATACTTACCCTATCCTGATGGCATGTCCCCTTTCCAAGCCGCGATGGTGGATGGCT
CTGGTTACCAAGTACACCGTACCATGCAATTCGAAGATGGAGCATCACTCACAGTAAACTACCGCTATAC
ATATGAAGGTTCCCACATTAAAGGCGAAGCACAAGTTAAAGGTACTGGATTCCCCGCTGATGGACCAGTT
ATGACTAACTCATTGACCGCAGCAGACTGGTGTCGCTCAAAAAAAACCTATCCGAACGATAAAACGATTA
TTAGCACATTTAAATGGAGTTATACGACCGGAAATGGCAAACGTTACCGCAGCACAGCACGCACAACCTA
TACATTTGCAAAACCAATGGCCGCGAATTATTTGAAAAACCAACCGATGTATGTCTTTCGTAAAACAGAA
TTAAAACACAGCAAAACAGAATTAAATTTTAAAGAATGGCAAAAAGCATTTACCGACGTTATGGGAATGG
ATGAATTATATAAATAAGCGGCCGCACATCATCATCACCATCACTAAGCTTTAAGCATCTCGAGGCCTCG
GACTAGCGGATCAGTGAGGGTTTGCAACTGCGGGTCAAGGATCTGGATTTCGATCACGGCACGATCATCG
TGCGGGAGGGCAAGGGCTCCAAGGATCGGGCCTTGATGTTACCCGAGAGCTTGGCACCCAGCCTGCGCGA
GCAGGGGAATTGATCCGGTGGATGACCTTTTGAATGACCTTTAATAGATTATATTACTAATTAATTGGGG
ACCCTAGAGGTCCCCTTTTTTATTTTAAAAATTTTTTCACAAAACGGTTTACAAGCATAAAGCTCCTCGG
ACTACCTGGTATGAGTCAGCAACACCTTCTTCACGAGGCAGACCTCAGCGCTAGCGGAGTGTATACTGGC
TTACTATGTTGGCACTGATGAGGGTGTCAGTGAAGTGCTTCATGTGGCAGGAGAAAAAAGGCTGCACCGG
TGCGTCAGCAGAATATGTGATACAGGATATATTCCGCTTCCTCGCTCACTGACTCGCTACGCTCGGTCGT
TCGACTGCGGCGAGCGGAAATGGCTTACGAACGGGGCGGAGATTTCCTGGAAGATGCCAGGAAGATACTT
AACAGGGAAGTGAGAGGGCCGCGGCAAAGCCGTTTTTCCATAGGCTCCGCCCCCCTGACAAGCATCACGA
AATCTGACGCTCAAATCAGTGGTGGCGAAACCCGACAGGACTATAAAGATACCAGGCGTTTCCCCCTGGC
GGCTCCCTCGTGCGCTCTCCTGTTCCTGCCTTTCGGTTTACCGGTGTCATTCCGCTGTTATGGCCGCGTT
TGTCTCATTCCACGCCTGACACTCAGTTCCGGGTAGGCAGTTCGCTCCAAGCTGGACTGTATGCACGAAC
CCCCCGTTCAGTCCGACCGCTGCGCCTTATCCGGTAACTATCGTCTTGAGTCCAACCCGGAAAGACATGC
AAAAGCACCACTGGCAGCAGCCACTGGTAATTGATTTAGAGGAGTTAGTCTTGAAGTCATGCGCCGGTTA
AGGCTAAACTGAAAGGACAAGTTTTGGTGACTGCGCTCCTCCAAGCCAGTTACCTCGGTTCAAAGAGTTG
GTAGCTCAGAGAACCTTCGAAAAACCGCCCTGCAAGGCGGTTTTTTCGTTTTCAGAGCAAGAGATTACGC
GCAGACCAAAACGATCTCAAGAAGATCATCTTATTAAGGGGTCTGACGCTCAGTGGAACGAAAACTCACG
TTAAGGGATTTTGGTCATGAGATTATCAAAAAGGATCTTCACCTAGATCCTTTTAAATTAAAAATGAAGT
TTTAAATCAATCTAAAGTATATATGAGTAAACTTGGTCTGACAGTTACCAATGCTTAATCAGTGAGGCAC
CTATCTCAGCGATCTGTCTATTTCGTTCATCCATAGTTGCCTGACTCCCCGTCGTGTAGATAACTACGAT
ACGGGAGGGCTTACCATCTGGCCCCAGTGCTGCAATGATACCGCGAGACCCACGCTCACCGGCTCCAGAT
TTATCAGCAATAAACCAGCCAGCCGGAAGGGCCGAGCGCAGAAGTGGTCCTGCAACTTTATCCGCCTCCA
TCCAGTCTATTAATTGTTGCCGGGAAGCTAGAGTAAGTAGTTCGCCAGTTAATAGTTTGCGCAACGTTGT
TGCCATTGCCTGGTATGAGTCAGCAACACCTTCTTCACGAGGCAGACCTCAGCGCCGGCGGTCGAGTGGC
GACGGCGCGGCTTGTCCGCGCCCTGGTAGATTGCCTGGCCGTAGGCCAGCCATTTTTGAGCGGCCATCGG
CCGCGATAGGCCGACGCGAAGCGGCGGGGCGTAGGGAGCGCAGCGACCGAAGGGTAGGCGCTTTTTGCAG
CTCTTCGGCTGTGCGCTGGCCAGACAGTTATGCACAGGCCAGGCGGGTTTTAAGAGTTTTAATAAGTTTT
AAAGAGTTTTAGGCGGAAAAATCGCCTTTTTTCTCTTTTATATCAGTCACTTACATGTGTGACCGGTTCC
CAATGTACGGCTTTGGGTTCCCAATGTACGGGTTCCGGTTCCCAATGTACGGCTTTGGGTTCCCAATGTA
CGTGCTATCCACAGGAAAGAGACCTTTTCGACCTTTTTCCCCTGCTAGGGCAATTTGCCCTAGCATCTGC
TCCGTACATTAGGAACCGGCGGATGCTTCGCCCTCGATCAGGTTGCGGTAGCGCATGACTAGGATCGGGC
CAGCCTGCCCCGCCTCCTCCTTCAAATCGTACTCCGGCAGGTCATTTGACCCGATCAGCTTGCGCACGGT
GAAACAGAACTTCTTGAACTCTCCGGCGCTGCCACTGCGTTCGTAGATCGTCTTGAACAACCATCTGGCT
TCTGCCTTGCCTGCGGCGCGGCGTGCCAGGCGGTAGAGAAAACGGCCGATGCCGGGATCGATCAAAAAGT
AATCGGGGTGAACCGTCAGCACGTCCGGGTTCTTGCCTTCTGTGATCTCGCGGTACATCCAATCAGCTAG
CTCGATCTCGATGTACTCCGGCCGCCCGGTTTCGCTCTTTACGATCTTGTAGCGGCTAATCAAGGCTTCA
CCCTCGGATACCGTCACCAGGCGGCCGTTCTTGGCCTTCTTCGTACGCTGCATGGCAACGTGCGTGGTGT
TTAACCGAATGCAGGTTTCTACCAGGTCGTCTTTCTGCTTTCCGCCATCGGCTCGCCGGCAGAACTTGAG
TACGTCCGCAACGTGTGGACGGAACACGCGGCCGGGCTTGTCTCCCTTCCCTTCCCGGTATCGGTTCATG
GATTCGGTTAGATGGGAAACCGCCATCAGTACCAGGTCGTAATCCCACACACTGGCCATGCCGGCCGGCC
CTGCGGAAACCTCTACGTGCCCGTCTGGAAGCTCGTAGCGGATCACCTCGCCAGCTCGTCGGTCACGCTT
CGACAGACGGAAAACGGCCACGTCCATGATGCTGCGACTATCGCGGGTGCCCACGTCATAGAGCATCGGA
ACGAAAAAATCTGGTTGCTCGTCGCCCTTGGGCGGCTTCCTAATCGACGGCGCACCGGCTGCCGGCGGTT
GCCGGGATTCTTTGCGGATTCGATCAGCGGCTGCTTGCCACGATTCACCGGGGCGTGCTTCTGCCTCGAT
GCGTTGCCGCTGGGCGGCCTGCGCGGCCTTCAACTTCTCCACCAGGTCATCACCCAGCGCCGCGCCGATT
TGTACCGGGCCGGATGGTTTGCGACCGCTCACGCCGATTCCTCGGGCTTGGGGGTTCCAGTGCCATTGCA
GGGCCGGCAGACAACCCAGCCGCTTACGCCTGGCCAACCGCCCGTTCCTCCACACATGGGGCATTCCACG
GCGTCGGTGCCTGGTTGTTCTTGATTTTCCATGCCGCCTCCTTTAGCCGCTAAAATTCATCTACTCATTT
ATTCATTTGCTCATTTACTCTGGTAGCTGCGCGATGTATTCAGATAGCAGCTCGGTAATGGTCTTGCCTT
GGCGTACCGCGTACATCTTCAGCTTGGTGTGATCCTCCGCCGGCAACTGAAAGTTGACCCGCTTCATGGC
TGGCGTGTCTGCCAGGCTGGCCAACGTTGCAGCCTTGCTGCTGCGTGCGCTCGGACGGCCGGCACTTAGC
GTGTTTGTGCTTTTGCTCATTTTCTCTTTACCTCATTAACTCAAATGAGTTTTGATTTAATTTCAGCGGC
CAGCGCCTGGACCTCGCGGGCAGCGTCGCCCTCGGGTTCTGATTCAAGAACGGTTGTGCCGGCGGCGGCA
GTGCCTGGGTAGCTCACGCGCTGCGTGATACGGGACTCAAGAATGGGCAGCTCGTACCCGGCCAGCGCCT
CGGCAACCTCACCGCCGATGCGCGTGCCTTTGATCGCCCGCGACACGACAAAGGCCGCTTGTAGCCTTCC
ATCCGTGACCTCAATGCGCTGCTTAACCAGCTCCACCAGGTCGGCGGTGGCCCATATGTCGTAAGGGCTT
GGCTGCACCGGAATCAGCACGAAGTCGGCTGCCTTGATCGCGGACACAGCCAAGTCCGCCGCCTGGGGCG
CTCCGTCGATCACTACGAAGTCGCGCCGGCCGATGGCCTTCACGTCGCGGTCAATCGTCGGGCGGTCGAT
GCCGACAACGGTTAGCGGTTGATCTTCCCGCACGGCCGCCCAATCGCGGGCACTGCCCTGGGGATCGGAA
TCGACTAACAGAACATCGGCCCCGGCGAGTTGCAGGGCGCGGGCTAGATGGGTTGCGATGGTCGTCTTGC
CTGACCCGCCTTTCTGGTTAAGTACAGCGATAACCTTCATGCGTTCCCCTTGCGTATTTGTTTATTTACT
CATCGCATCATATACGCAGCGACCGCATGACGCAAGCTGTTTTACTCAAATACACATCACCTTTTTAGAC
GGCGGCGCTCGGTTTCTTCAGCGGCCAAGCTGGCCGGCCAGGCCGCCAGCTTGGCATCAGACAAACCGGC
CAGGATTTCATGCAGCCGCACGGTTGAGACGTGCGCGGGCGGCTCGAACACGTACCCGGCCGCGATCATC
TCCGCCTCGATCTCTTCGGTAATGAAAAACGGTTCGTCCTGGCCGTCCTGGTGCGGTTTCATGCTTGTTC
CTCTTGGCGTTCATTCTCGGCGGCTGCCAGGGCGTCGGCCTCGGTCAATGCGTCCTCACGGAAGGCACCG
CGCCGCCTGGCCTCGGTGGGCGTCACTTCCTCGCTGCGCTCAAGTGCGCGGTACAGGGTCGAGCGATGCA
CGCCAAGCAGTGCAGCCGCCTCTTTCACGGTGCGGCCTTCCTGGTCGATCAGCTCGCGGGCGTGCGCGAT
CTGTGCCGGGGTGAGGGTAGGGCGGGGGCCAAACTTCACGCCTCGGGCCTTGGCGGCCTCGCGCCCGCTC
CGGGTGCGGTCGATGATTAGGGAACGCTCGAACTCGGCAATGCCGGCGAACACGGTCAACACCATGCGGC
CGGCCGGCGTGGTGGTGTCGGCCCACGGCTCTGCCAGGCTACGCAGGCCCGCGCCGGCCTCCTGGATGCG
CTCGGCAATGTCCAGTAGGTCGCGGGTGCTGCGGGCCAGGCGGTCTAGCCTGGTCACTGTCACAACGTCG
CCAGGGCGTAGGTGGTCAAGCATCCTGGCCAGCTCCGGGCGGTCGCGCCTGGTGCCGGTGATCTTCTCGG
AAAACAGCTTGGTGCAGCCGGCCGCGTGCAGTTCGGCCCGTTGGTTGGTCAAGTCCTGGTCGTCGGTGCT
GACGCGGGCATAGCCCAGCAGGCCAGCGGCGGCGCTCTTGTTCATGGCGTAATGTCTCCGGTTCTAGTCG
CAAGTATTCTACTTTATGCGACTAAAACACGCGACAAGAAAACGCCAGGAAAAGGGCAGGGCGGCAGCCT
GTCGCGTAACTTAGGACTTGTGCGACATGTCGTTTTCAGAAGACGGCTGCACTGAACGTCAGAAGCCGAC
TGCACTATAGCAGCGGAGGGGTTGGATC
Features (pLannotate 1.2.2; 16 found; start..end, strand, type, name):
     44..1243    -  CDS            TcR: tetracycline efflux protein; tetA; confers resistance to tetracycline
   1349..1999    +  CDS            TetR: tetracycline resistance regulatory protein; tetR
   2172..2318    -  CDS            TRA2_ECOLX (fragment): Protein predicted: Swiss-Prot protein existence level 4. Required for transposition of transposon Tn903. From Escherichia coli.
   2459..2724    -  CDS            KanR (fragment): aminoglycoside phosphotransferase; aph(3')-Ia; confers resistance to kanamycin
   3003..3025    +  RBS            RBS: efficient ribosome binding site from bacteriophage T7 gene 10 (Olins and Rangwala, 1989)
   3033..3092    +  CDS            torT (fragment): TORT_ECOLI - Also known as yccH. Experimental evidence at protein level: Swiss-Prot protein existence level 1. Upon binding a putative inducer it probably interacts with TorS and allows it to play a role in the induction of the torCAD operon for trimethylamine N-oxide reductase. From Escherichia coli (strain K12).
   3093..3794    +  CDS            mNeonGreen: mNeonGreen is a basic (constitutively fluorescent) green/yellow fluorescent protein published in 2013, derived from Branchiostoma lanceolatum. It is reported to be a very rapidly-maturing monomer with moderate acid sensitivity.
   3857..3994    +  CDS            int (fragment): INT2_ECOLX - Protein inferred from homology: Swiss-Prot protein existence level 3. Putative integrase believed to be involved in the insertion of antibiotic resistance genes into plasmids and transposons. From Escherichia coli.
   4177..4203    +  misc_feature   bom (fragment): basis of mobility region from pBR322
   4302..4357    -  rep_origin     RSF ori (fragment): Plasmids containing the RSF 1030 origin of replication can be propagated in E. coli cells that contain additional plasmids with compatible origins.
   4445..4990    -  rep_origin     p15A ori: Plasmids containing the medium-copy-number p15A origin of replication can be propagated in E. coli cells that contain a second plasmid with the ColE1 origin.
   5156..5469    -  CDS            bla(M) (fragment): β-lactamase lacking the signal sequence; bla(M); allows cytosolic expression of β-lactamase
   5699..5893    -  rep_origin     pVS1 oriV: origin of replication for the Pseudomonas plasmid pVS1 (Heeb et al., 2000)
   5959..7032    -  CDS            pVS1 RepA: replication protein from the Pseudomonas plasmid pVS1 (Heeb et al., 2000)
   7461..8090    -  CDS            pVS1 StaA: stability protein from the Pseudomonas plasmid pVS1 (Heeb et al., 2000)
   8650..9051    -  CDS            Y4CG_SINFN (fragment): Protein inferred from homology: Swiss-Prot protein existence level 3. From Sinorhizobium fredii (strain NBRC 101917 / NGR234).
