[The description below was written by a language model from this plasmid's Addgene catalogue record and pLannotate feature annotations shown in this document.]
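Description:
pSW002-Pc-TorT(sp)-mNeonGreen is a broad host-range bacterial expression plasmid of about 9.3 kb, built on a pME6031 backbone from which several restriction sites were removed to ease cloning. It is a shuttle-type vector carrying two replication systems. A p15A origin supports maintenance in E. coli. The pVS1 module, made up of oriV, the RepA replication protein and the StaA stability protein, allows stable replication in Pseudomonas and related Gram-negative hosts. The record lists it as low copy. Selection is by tetracycline, through the tetA efflux gene and its adjacent tetR regulator. The feature table also picks up short fragments of a kanamycin resistance gene, β-lactamase, a Tn903 transposition protein, an integrase, bom and an RSF origin. These appear to be truncated remnants of the backbone's construction history, and only tetracycline is recorded as a selectable marker.

The payload is a synthetic fusion driven by the constitutive Pc promoter, which is named in the catalogue entry but not annotated in the feature table. A bacteriophage T7 gene 10 ribosome binding site precedes a short fragment encoding the E. coli TorT signal peptide. This is joined in frame to mNeonGreen, a bright, rapidly maturing monomeric green/yellow fluorescent protein, here codon optimized for Pseudomonas fluorescens. The signal peptide directs export of the fluorescent protein across the inner membrane, so that mNeonGreen is targeted to the periplasm rather than the cytoplasm. The plasmid belongs to a vector suite developed for fluorescence imaging of root-colonizing pseudomonads. It provides inducer-free periplasmic labelling of cells and can also serve as a reference or template for periplasmic targeting of fluorescent fusions.
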