Addgene plasmid #205021: pSW002-Pc-TorT(sp)-mNeonGreen
Purpose: Broad host-range bacterial expression vector with constitutive Pc promoter. Provides E. coli TorT signal peptide in frame with mNeonGreen (codon optimized for expression in P. fluorescens); for targeting mNeonGreen to the periplasm
Depositing lab: Rosemarie Wilton. Depositing organization: Argonne National Laboratory - Affiliated with the University of Chicago. Publication: A New Suite of Plasmid Vectors for Fluorescence-Based Imaging of Root Colonizing Pseudomonads. Wilton R, Ahrendt AJ, Shinde S, Sholto-Douglas DJ, Johnson JL, Brennan MB, Kemner KM. Front Plant Sci. 2018 Feb 1;8:2242. doi: 10.3389/fpls.2017.02242. eCollection 2017. PubMed 29449848.
Backbone
  Vector backbone: pME6031 (Several restriction sites were removed to facilitate cloning)
  Backbone manufacturer: Dieter Haas; obtained from Culture Collection of Switzerland
  Vector type: Bacterial Expression
Growth in bacteria
  Bacterial resistance: Tetracycline, 10 μg/mL
  Growth temperature: 37°C
  Growth strain: DH5alpha
  Copy number: Low Copy
Gene/Insert
  Gene/Insert name: TorT-mNeonGreen
  Species: Synthetic
  Mutation: mNeonGreen is codon optimized for expression in P. fluorescens
  Promoter: Pc
  Cloning method: Restriction Enzyme; 5′ cloning site unknown (unknown if destroyed)
Terms and licenses: Academic/Nonprofit Terms; Industry Terms: Not Available to Industry
How to cite: pSW002-Pc-TorT(sp)-mNeonGreen was a gift from Rosemarie Wilton (Addgene plasmid # 205021 ; http://n2t.net/addgene:205021 ; RRID:Addgene_205021)
